>Addgene plasmid #183938 | NLS-HA-tdMCP-tdTomato | addgene full sequence | sequence record 364093 | Addgene NGS Result
CATGCATTAGTTATTAATAGTAATCAATTACGGGGTCATTAGTTCATAGCCCATATATGGAGTTCCGCGT
TACATAACTTACGGTAAATGGCCCGCCTGGCTGACCGCCCAACGACCCCCGCCCATTGACGTCAATAATG
ACGTATGTTCCCATAGTAACGCCAATAGGGACTTTCCATTGACGTCAATGGGTGGAGTATTTACGGTAAA
CTGCCCACTTGGCAGTACATCAAGTGTATCATATGCCAAGTACGCCCCCTATTGACGTCAATGACGGTAA
ATGGCCCGCCTGGCATTATGCCCAGTACATGACCTTATGGGACTTTCCTACTTGGCAGTACATCTACGTA
TTAGTCATCGCTATTACCATGGTGATGCGGTTTTGGCAGTACATCAATGGGCGTGGATAGCGGTTTGACA
CACGGGGATTTCCAAGTCTCCACCCCATTGACGTCAATGGGAGTTTGTTTTGGCACCAAAATCAACGGGA
CTTTCCAAAATGTCGTAACAACTCCGCCCCATTGACGCAAATGGGCGGTAGGCGTGTACGGTGGGAGGTC
GGGGGGGGCAGAGCTGGTTTAGTGAACCGTCAGATCCGCTAGCGCTACCGGACTCAGATCTCGAGCTCAA
GCTTTCATGGGCCCAAAAAAGAAAAGAAAAGTTGGCTACCCCTACGACGTGCCCGACTACGCCATCGAAG
GCCGCCATATGCTAGCCGTTAAAATGGCTTCTAACTTTACTCAGTTCGTTCTCGTCGACAATGGCGGAAC
TGGCGACGTGACTGTCGCCCCAAGCAACTTCGCTAACGGGATCGCTGAATGGATCAGCTCTAACTCGCGT
TCACAGGCTTACAAAGTAACCTGTAGCGTTCGTCAGAGCTCTGCGCAGAATCGCAAATACACCATCAAAG
TCGAGGTGCCTAAAGGCGCCTGGCGTTCGTACTTAAATATGGAACTAACCATTCCAATTTTCGCCACGAA
TTCCGACTGCGAGCTTATTGTTAAGGCAATGCAAGGTCTCCTAAAAGATGGAAACCCGATTCCCTCAGCA
ATCGCAGCAAACTCCGGCATCTACGCCATGGCTTCTAACTTTACTCAGTTCGTTCTCGTCGACAATGGCG
GAACTGGCGACGTGACTGTCGCCCCAAGCAACTTCGCTAACGGGATCGCTGAATGGATCAGCTCTAACTC
GCGTTCACAGGCTTACAAAGTAACCTGTAGCGTTCGTCAGAGCTCTGCGCAGAATCGCAAATACACCATC
AAAGTCGAGGTGCCTAAAGGCGCCTGGCGTTCGTACTTAAATATGGAACTAACCATTCCAATTTTCGCCA
CGAATTCCGACTGCGAGCTTATTGTTAAGGCAATGCAAGGTCTCCTAAAAGATGGAAACCCGATTCCCTC
AGCAATCGCAGCAAACTCCGGCATCTACGCGGATTCTAGAGAACCGGTCGCCACCATGGTGAGCAAGGGC
GAGGAGGTCATCAAAGAGTTCATGCGCTTCAAGGTGCGCATGGAGGGCTCCATGAACGGCCACGAGTTCG
AGATCGAGGGCGAGGGCGAGGGCCGCCCCTACGAGGGCACCCAGACCGCCAAGCTGAAGGTGACCAAGGG
CGGCCCCCTGCCCTTCGCCTGGGACATCCTGTCCCCCCAGTTCATGTACGGCTCCAAGGCGTACGTGAAG
CACCCCGCCGACATCCCCGATTACAAGAAGCTGTCCTTCCCCGAGGGCTTCAAGTGGGAGCGCGTGATGA
ACTTCGAGGACGGCGGTCTGGTGACCGTGACCCAGGACTCCTCCCTGCAGGACGGCACGCTGATCTACAA
GGTGAAGATGCGCGGCACCAACTTCCCCCCCGACGGCCCCGTAATGCAGAAGAAGACCATGGGCTGGGAG
GCCTCCACCGAGCGCCTGTACCCCCGCGACGGCGTGCTGAAGGGCGAGATCCACCAGGCCCTGAAGCTGA
AGGACGGCGGCCACTACCTGGTGGAGTTCAAGACCATCTACATGGCCAAGAAGCCCGTGCAACTGCCCGG
CTACTACTACGTGGACACCAAGCTGGACATCACCTCCCACAACGAGGACTACACCATCGTGGAACAGTAC
GAGCGCTCCGAGGGCCGCCACCACCTGTTCCTGGGGCATGGCACCGGCAGCACCGGCAGCGGCAGCTCCG
GCACCGCCTCCTCCGAGGACAACAACATGGCCGTCATCAAAGAGTTCATGCGCTTCAAGGTGCGCATGGA
GGGCTCCATGAACGGCCACGAGTTCGAGATCGAGGGCGAGGGCGAGGGCCGCCCCTACGAGGGCACCCAG
ACCGCCAAGCTGAAGGTGACCAAGGGCGGCCCCCTGCCCTTCGCCTGGGACATCCTGTCCCCCCAGTTCA
TGTACGGCTCCAAGGCGTACGTGAAGCACCCCGCCGACATCCCCGATTACAAGAAGCTGTCCTTCCCCGA
GGGCTTCAAGTGGGAGCGCGTGATGAACTTCGAGGACGGCGGTCTGGTGACCGTGACCCAGGACTCCTCC
CTGCAGGACGGCACGCTGATCTACAAGGTGAAGATGCGCGGCACCAACTTCCCCCCCGACGGCCCCGTAA
TGCAGAAGAAGACCATGGGCTGGGAGGCCTCCACCGAGCGCCTGTACCCCCGCGACGGCGTGCTGAAGGG
CGAGATCCACCAGGCCCTGAAGCTGAAGGACGGCGGCCACTACCTGGTGGAGTTCAAGACCATCTACATG
GCCAAGAAGCCCGTGCAACTGCCCGGCTACTACTACGTGGACACCAAGCTGGACATCACCTCCCACAACG
AGGACTACACCATCGTGGAACAGTACGAGCGCTCCGAGGGCCGCCACCACCTGTTCCTGTACGGCATGGA
CGAGCTGTACAAGTAAGCGGCCGCGACTCTAGATCATAATCAGCCATACCACATTTGTAGAGGTTTTACT
TGCTTTAAAAAACCTCCCACACCTCCCCCTGAACCTGAAACATAAAATGAATGCAATTGTTGTTGTTAAC
TTGTTTATTGCAGCTTATAATGGTTACAAATAAAGCAATAGCATCACAAATTTCACAAATAAAGCATTTT
TTTCACTGCATTCTAGTTGTGGTTTGTCCAAACTCATCAATGTATCTTAAGGCGTAAATTGTAAGCGTTA
ATATTTTGTTAAAATTCGCGTTAAATTTTTGTTAAATCAGCTCATTTTTTAACCAATAGGCCGAAATCGG
CAAAATCCCTTATAAATCAAAAGAATAGACCGAGATAGGGT
[37 nt withheld, positions 3262-3298]
AAAGAACGTGGACTCCAACGTCAAAGG
[49 nt withheld, positions 3326-3374]
T
[91 nt withheld, positions 3376-3466]
G
[124 nt withheld, positions 3468-3591]
CAGGTGGCACTTTTCGGGGAAATGTGCGCGGAACCCCTATTTGTTTATTTTTCTAAATACATTCAAATAT
GTATCCGCTCATGAGACAATAACCCTGATAAATGCTTCAATAATATTGAAAAAGGAAGAGTCCTGAGGCG
GAAAGAACCAGCTGTGGAATGTGTGTCAGTTAGGGTGTGGAAAGTCCCCAGGCTCCCCAGCAGGCAGAAG
TATGCAAAGCATGCATCTCAATTAGTCAGCAACCAGGTGTGGAAAGTCCCCAGGCTCCCCAGCAGGCAGA
AGTATGCAAAGCATGCATCTCAATTAGTCAGCAACCATAGTCCCGCCCCTAACTCCGCCCATCCCGCCCC
TAACTCCGCCCAGTTCCGCCCATTCTCCGCCCCATGGCTGACTAATTTTTTTTATTTATGCAGAGGCCGA
GGCCGCCTCGGCCTCTGAGCTATTCCAGAAGTAGTGAGGAGGCTTTTTTGGAGGCCTAGGCTTTTGCAAA
GATCGATCAAGAGACAGGATGAGGATCGTTTCGCATGATTGAACAAGATGGATTGCACGCAGGTTCTCCG
GCCGCTTGGGTGGAGAGGCTATTCGGCTATGACTGGGCACAACAGACAATCGGCTGCTCTGATGCCGCCG
TGTTCCGGCTGTCAGCGCAGGGGCGCCCGGTTCTTTTTGTCAAGACCGACCTGTCCGGTGCCCTGAATGA
ACTGCAAGACGAGGCAGCGCGGCTATCGTGGCTGGCCACGACGGGCGTTCCTTGCGCAGCTGTGCTCGAC
GTTGTCACTGAAGCGGGAAGGGACTGGCTGCTATTGGGCGAAGTGCCGGGGCAGGATCTCCTGTCATCTC
ACCTTGCTCCTGCCGAGAAAGTATCCATCATGGCTGATGCAATGCGGCGGCTGCATACGCTTGATCCGGC
TACCTGCCCATTCGACCACCAAGCGAAACATCGCATCGAGCGAGCACGTACTCGGATGGAAGCCGGTCTT
GTCGATCAGGATGATCTGGACGAAGAGCATCAGGGGCTCGCGCCAGCCGAACTGTTCGCCAGGCTCAAGG
CGAGCATGCCCGACGGCGAGGATCTCGTCGTGACCCATGGCGATGCCTGCTTGCCGAATATCATGGTGGA
AAATGGCCGCTTTTCTGGATTCATCGACTGTGGCCGGCTGGGTGTGGCGGACCGCTATCAGGACATAGCG
TTGGCTACCCGTGATATTGCTGAAGAGCTTGGCGGCGAATGGGCTGACCGCTTCCTCGTGCTTTACGGTA
TCGCCGCTCCCGATTCGCAGCGCATCGCCTTCTATCGCCTTCTTGACGAGTTCTTCTGAGCGGGACTCTG
GGGTTCGAAATGACCGACCAAGCGACGCCCAACCTGCCATCACGAGATTTCGATTCCACCGCCGCCTTCT
ATGAAAGGTTGGGCTTCGGAATCGTTTTCCGGGACGCCGGCTGGATGATCCTCCAGCGCGGGGATCTCAT
GCTGGAGTTCTTCGCCCACCCTAGGGGGAGGCTAACTGAAACACGGAAGGAGACAATACCGGAAGGAACC
CGCGCTATGACGGCAATAAAAAGACAGAATAAAACGCACGGTGTTGGGTCGTTTGTTCATAAACGCGGGG
TTCGGTCCCAGGGCTGGCACTCTGTCGATACCCCACCGAGACCCCATTGGGGCCAATACGCCCGCGTTTC
TTCCTTTTCCCCACCCCACCCCCCAAGTTCGGGTGAAGGCCCAGGGCTCGCAGCCAACGTCGGGGCGGCA
GGCCCTGCCATAGCCTCAGGTTACTCATATATACTTTAGATTGATTTAAAACTTCATTTTTAATTTAAAA
GGATCTAGGTGAAGATCCTTTTTGATAATCTCATGACCAAAATCCCTTAACGTGAGTTTTCGTTCCACTG
AGCGTCAGACCCCGTAGAAAAGATCAAAGGATCTTCTTGAGATCCTTTTTTTCTGCGCGTAATCTGCTGC
TTGCAAACAAAAAAACCACCGCTACCAGCGGTGGTTTGTTTGCCGGATCAAGAGCTACCAACTCTTTTTC
CGAAGGTAACTGGCTTCAGCAGAGCGCAGATACCAAATACTGTTCTTCTAGTGTAGCCGTAGTTAGGCCA
CCACTTCAAGAACTCTGTAGCACCGCCTACATACCTCGCTCTGCTAATCCTGTTACCAGTGGCTGCTGCC
AGTGGCGATAAGTCGTGTCTTACCGGGTTGGACTCAAGACGATAGTTACCGGATAAGGCGCAGCGGTCGG
GCTGAACGGGGGGTTCGTGCACACAGCCCAGCTTGGAGCGAACGACCTACACCGAACTGAGATACCTACA
GCGTGAGCTATGAGAAAGCGCCACGCTTCCCGAAGGGAGAAAGGCGGACAGGTATCCGGTAAGCGGCAGG
GTCGGAACAGGAGAGCGCACGAGGGAGCTTCCAGGGGGAAACGCCTGGTATCTTTATAGTCCTGTCGGGT
TTCGCCACCTCTGACTTGAGCGTCGATTTTTGTGATGCTCGTCAGGGGGGCGGAGCCTATGGAAAAACGC
CAGCAACGCGGCCTTTTTACGGTTCCTGGCCTTTTGCTGGCCTTTTGCTCACATGTTCTTTCCTGCGTTA
TCCCCTGATTCTGTGGATAACCGTATTACCGC
Features (pLannotate 1.2.2; 18 found; start..end, strand, type, name):
     68..371     +  enhancer       CMV enhancer: human cytomegalovirus immediate early enhancer
    372..560     +  promoter       CMV promoter (fragment): human cytomegalovirus (CMV) immediate early promoter
    568..596     +  promoter       tight TRE promoter (fragment): Tet-responsive promoter PTight, consisting of seven tet operator sequences followed by the minimal CMV promoter
    598..634     +  misc_feature   MCS (fragment): multiple cloning site
    727..925     +  CDS            MS2 (fragment): bacteriophage MS2 coat protein binds to a specific stem-loop structure in the viral RNA (Peabody, 1993)
    931..1074    +  CDS            MS2 (fragment): bacteriophage MS2 coat protein binds to a specific stem-loop structure in the viral RNA (Peabody, 1993)
   1078..1428    +  CDS            CAPSD_BPMS2 (fragment): Experimental evidence at protein level: Swiss-Prot protein existence level 1. Acts as a translational repressor of viral replicase synthesis late in infection. This latter function is the result of capsid protein interaction with an RNA hairpin which contains the replicase ribosome-binding site. From Escherichia phage MS2 (Bacteriophage MS2).
   1456..2883    +  CDS            tdTomato: tdTomato is a basic (constitutively fluorescent) orange fluorescent protein published in 2004, derived from Discosoma sp.. It is reported to be a somewhat slowly-maturing tandem dimer with low acid sensitivity.
   2902..2985    +  CDS            large T antigen (fragment): large T antigen from SV40 (simian virus 40)
   3008..3129    +  polyA_signal   SV40 poly(A) signal: SV40 polyadenylation signal
   3163..3591    -  rep_origin     f1 ori (sequence partly withheld): f1 bacteriophage origin of replication; arrow indicates direction of (+) strand synthesis
   3618..3722    +  promoter       AmpR promoter: bla
   3724..4081    +  promoter       SV40 promoter: SV40 enhancer and early promoter
   4116..4910    +  CDS            NeoR/KanR: aminoglycoside phosphotransferase from Tn5; aph(3')-II (or nptII); confers resistance to neomycin, kanamycin, and G418 (Geneticin®)
   4931..5083    +  CDS            ble (fragment): BLE_KLEPN - Experimental evidence at protein level: Swiss-Prot protein existence level 1. Binding protein with a strong affinity to the bleomycin family of antibiotics. Binds to CL990; an antimitotic-antibiotic compound. From Klebsiella pneumoniae.
   5142..5189    +  polyA_signal   HSV TK poly(A) signal: herpes simplex virus thymidine kinase polyadenylation signal (Cole and Stacy, 1985)
   5280..5296    -  polyA_signal   bGH poly(A) signal (fragment): bovine growth hormone polyadenylation signal
   5518..6106    +  rep_origin     ori: high-copy-number ColE1/pMB1/pBR322/pUC origin of replication
