[The description below was written by a language model from this plasmid's Addgene catalogue record and pLannotate feature annotations shown in this document.]
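Description:
NLS-HA-tdMCP-tdTomato is a mammalian expression plasmid of about 6.2 kb built on the tdTomato-N1 backbone. It is propagated in E. coli from a high-copy ColE1/pUC-type origin and also carries an f1 origin. A single NeoR/KanR (aminoglycoside phosphotransferase) gene sits behind tandem bacterial (bla-type) and SV40 early promoters and ends in an HSV TK polyadenylation signal. This arrangement gives kanamycin resistance in bacteria and G418 selection in mammalian cells.

The payload is a tandem dimer of the bacteriophage MS2 coat protein (tdMCP) with an N-terminal nuclear localization signal and HA epitope tag, fused at its C terminus to the orange-red tandem-dimer fluorescent protein tdTomato. The feature table shows adjacent MS2 coat protein segments consistent with two coat protein copies, followed by the full tdTomato reading frame and an SV40 poly(A) signal. The NLS and HA tag are not annotated separately, and the table also contains short fragment matches, such as an SV40 large T antigen fragment after tdTomato, whose role the record does not explain. Expression is driven by the CMV enhancer and a CMV promoter from which the TATA box has been removed. The depositor describes this as a deliberately weakened promoter for low-level expression, and it is annotated accordingly as a promoter fragment.

MCP binds MS2 stem-loop RNA hairpins, so this nuclear-targeted fusion can fluorescently label transcripts carrying MS2 repeats in living cells, and low expression would help limit background from unbound protein. The associated publication concerns transcription activation, which is consistent with use as a reporter of nascent RNA, and the HA tag allows antibody-based detection.
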