Addgene plasmid #183938: NLS-HA-tdMCP-tdTomato
Purpose: tandem MS2 binding protein labeled with tdTomato, containing a NLS and a HA-tag
Depositing lab: Karsten Rippe. Publication: Transcription activation is enhanced by multivalent interactions independent of phase separation. Trojanowski J, Frank L, Rademacher A, Mucke N, Grigaitis P, Rippe K. Mol Cell. 2022 May 4. pii: S1097-2765(22)00328-8. doi: 10.1016/j.molcel.2022.04.017. PubMed 35537448.
Backbone
  Vector backbone: tdTomato-N1
  Backbone manufacturer: Addgene #54642
  Backbone size w/o insert (bp): 5443
  Vector type: Mammalian Expression
  Selectable markers: Neomycin (select with G418)
Growth in bacteria
  Bacterial resistance: Kanamycin, 50 μg/mL
  Growth temperature: 37°C
  Growth strain: DH5alpha
  Copy number: High Copy
Gene/Insert
  Gene/Insert name: tdMCP-tdTomato (alt name: tandem MS2 coat protein)
  Species: Synthetic
  Insert size (bp): 810
  Mutation: none
  Entrez Gene: cp (a.k.a. MS2g2)
  Promoter: CMV (TATA box removed)
  Tag / fusion protein: NLS-HA (N terminal on insert)
  Cloning method: Unknown
Terms and licenses: Academic/Nonprofit Terms; Industry Terms: Not Available to Industry
Depositor comments: under control of the weakened deltaTATA-CMV promoter for low level expression
How to cite: NLS-HA-tdMCP-tdTomato was a gift from Karsten Rippe (Addgene plasmid # 183938 ; http://n2t.net/addgene:183938 ; RRID:Addgene_183938)
